>Addgene plasmid #172982 | pLV_hU6-sgRNA_hUbC-dCas9-ZIM3-KRAB-T2a-PuroR | addgene full sequence | sequence record 340536 | Addgene NGS Result
GACTACAAAGACCATGACGGTGATTATAAAGATCATGACATCGATTACAAGGATGACGATGACAAGATGG
CCCCCAAGAAGAAGAGGAAGGTGGGCCGCGGAATGGACAAGAAGTACTCCATTGGGCTCGCCATCGGCAC
AAACAGCGTCGGCTGGGCCGTCATTACGGACGAGTACAAGGTGCCGAGCAAAAAATTCAAAGTTCTGGGC
AATACCGATCGCCACAGCATAAAGAAGAACCTCATTGGCGCCCTCCTGTTCGACTCCGGGGAAACCGCCG
AAGCCACGCGGCTCAAAAGAACAGCACGGCGCAGATATACCCGCAGAAAGAATCGGATCTGCTACCTGCA
GGAGATCTTTAGTAATGAGATGGCTAAGGTGGATGACTCTTTCTTCCATAGGCTGGAGGAGTCCTTTTTG
GTGGAGGAGGATAAAAAGCACGAGCGCCACCCAATCTTTGGCAATATCGTGGACGAGGTGGCGTACCATG
AAAAGTACCCAACCATATATCATCTGAGGAAGAAGCTTGTAGACAGTACTGATAAGGCTGACTTGCGGTT
GATCTATCTCGCGCTGGCGCATATGATCAAATTTCGGGGACACTTCCTCATCGAGGGGGACCTGAACCCA
GACAACAGCGATGTCGACAAACTCTTTATCCAACTGGTTCAGACTTACAATCAGCTTTTCGAAGAGAACC
CGATCAACGCATCCGGAGTTGACGCCAAAGCAATCCTGAGCGCTAGGCTGTCCAAATCCCGGCGGCTCGA
AAACCTCATCGCACAGCTCCCTGGGGAGAAGAAGAACGGCCTGTTTGGTAATCTTATCGCCCTGTCACTC
GGGCTGACCCCCAACTTTAAATCTAACTTCGACCTGGCCGAAGATGCCAAGCTTCAACTGAGCAAAGACA
CCTACGATGATGATCTCGACAATCTGCTGGCCCAGATCGGCGACCAGTACGCAGACCTTTTTTTGGCGGC
AAAGAACCTGTCAGACGCCATTCTGCTGAGTGATATTCTGCGAGTGAACACGGAGATCACCAAAGCTCCG
CTGAGCGCTAGTATGATCAAGCGCTATGATGAGCACCACCAAGACTTGACTTTGCTGAAGGCCCTTGTCA
GACAGCAACTGCCTGAGAAGTACAAGGAAATTTTCTTCGATCAGTCTAAAAATGGCTACGCCGGATACAT
TGACGGCGGAGCAAGCCAGGAGGAATTTTACAAATTTATTAAGCCCATCTTGGAAAAAATGGACGGCACC
GAGGAGCTGCTGGTAAAGCTTAACAGAGAAGATCTGTTGCGCAAACAGCGCACTTTCGACAATGGAAGCA
TCCCCCACCAGATTCACCTGGGCGAACTGCACGCTATCCTCAGGCGGCAAGAGGATTTCTACCCCTTTTT
GAAAGATAACAGGGAAAAGATTGAGAAAATCCTCACATTTCGGATACCCTACTATGTAGGCCCCCTCGCC
CGGGGAAATTCCAGATTCGCGTGGATGACTCGCAAATCAGAAGAGACCATCACTCCCTGGAACTTCGAGG
AAGTCGTGGATAAGGGGGCCTCTGCCCAGTCCTTCATCGAAAGGATGACTAACTTTGATAAAAATCTGCC
TAACGAAAAGGTGCTTCCTAAACACTCTCTGCTGTACGAGTACTTCACAGTTTATAACGAGCTCACCAAG
GTCAAATACGTCACAGAAGGGATGAGAAAGCCAGCATTCCTGTCTGGAGAGCAGAAGAAAGCTATCGTGG
ACCTCCTCTTCAAGACGAACCGGAAAGTTACCGTGAAACAGCTCAAAGAAGACTATTTCAAAAAGATTGA
ATGTTTCGACTCTGTTGAAATCAGCGGAGTGGAGGATCGCTTCAACGCATCCCTGGGAACGTATCACGAT
CTCCTGAAAATCATTAAAGACAAGGACTTCCTGGACAATGAGGAGAACGAGGACATTCTTGAGGACATTG
TCCTCACCCTTACGTTGTTTGAAGATAGGGAGATGATTGAAGAACGCTTGAAAACTTACGCTCATCTCTT
CGACGACAAAGTCATGAAACAGCTCAAGAGGCGCCGATATACAGGATGGGGGCGGCTGTCAAGAAAACTG
ATCAATGGGATCCGAGACAAGCAGAGTGGAAAGACAATCCTGGATTTTCTTAAGTCCGATGGATTTGCCA
ACCGGAACTTCATGCAGTTGATCCATGATGACTCTCTCACCTTTAAGGAGGACATCCAGAAAGCACAAGT
TTCTGGCCAGGGGGACAGTCTTCACGAGCACATCGCTAATCTTGCAGGTAGCCCAGCTATCAAAAAGGGA
ATACTGCAGACCGTTAAGGTCGTGGATGAACTCGTCAAAGTAATGGGAAGGCATAAGCCCGAGAATATCG
TTATCGAGATGGCCCGAGAGAACCAAACTACCCAGAAGGGACAGAAGAACAGTAGGGAAAGGATGAAGAG
GATTGAAGAGGGTATAAAAGAACTGGGGTCCCAAATCCTTAAGGAACACCCAGTTGAAAACACCCAGCTT
CAGAATGAGAAGCTCTACCTGTACTACCTGCAGAACGGCAGGGACATGTACGTGGATCAGGAACTGGACA
TCAATCGGCTCTCCGACTACGACGTGGATGCCATCGTGCCCCAGTCTTTTCTCAAAGATGATTCTATTGA
TAATAAAGTGTTGACAAGATCCGATAAAAATAGAGGGAAGAGTGATAACGTCCCCTCAGAAGAAGTTGTC
AAGAAAATGAAAAATTATTGGCGGCAGCTGCTGAACGCCAAACTGATCACACAACGGAAGTTCGATAATC
TGACTAAGGCTGAACGAGGTGGCCTGTCTGAGTTGGATAAAGCCGGCTTCATCAAAAGGCAGCTTGTTGA
GACACGCCAGATCACCAAGCACGTGGCCCAAATTCTCGATTCACGCATGAACACCAAGTACGATGAAAAT
GACAAACTGATTCGAGAGGTGAAAGTTATTACTCTGAAGTCTAAGCTGGTCTCAGATTTCAGAAAGGACT
TTCAGTTTTATAAGGTGAGAGAGATCAACAATTACCACCATGCGCATGATGCCTACCTGAATGCAGTGGT
AGGCACTGCACTTATCAAAAAATATCCCAAGCTTGAATCTGAATTTGTTTACGGAGACTATAAAGTGTAC
GATGTTAGGAAAATGATCGCAAAGTCTGAGCAGGAAATAGGCAAGGCCACCGCTAAGTACTTCTTTTACA
GCAATATTATGAATTTTTTCAAGACCGAGATTACACTGGCCAATGGAGAGATTCGGAAGCGACCACTTAT
CGAAACAAACGGAGAAACAGGAGAAATCGTGTGGGACAAGGGTAGGGATTTCGCGACAGTCCGGAAGGTC
CTGTCCATGCCGCAGGTGAACATCGTTAAAAAGACCGAAGTACAGACCGGAGGCTTCTCCAAGGAAAGTA
TCCTCCCGAAAAGGAACAGCGACAAGCTGATCGCACGCAAAAAAGATTGGGACCCCAAGAAATACGGCGG
ATTCGATTCTCCTACAGTCGCTTACAGTGTACTGGTTGTGGCCAAAGTGGAGAAAGGGAAGTCTAAAAAA
CTCAAAAGCGTCAAGGAACTGCTGGGCATCACAATCATGGAGCGATCAAGCTTCGAAAAAAACCCCATCG
ACTTTCTCGAGGCGAAAGGATATAAAGAGGTCAAAAAAGACCTCATCATTAAGCTTCCCAAGTACTCTCT
CTTTGAGCTTGAAAACGGCCGGAAACGAATGCTCGCTAGTGCGGGCGAGCTGCAGAAAGGTAACGAGCTG
GCACTGCCCTCTAAATACGTTAATTTCTTGTATCTGGCCAGCCACTATGAAAAGCTCAAAGGGTCTCCCG
AAGATAATGAGCAGAAGCAGCTGTTCGTGGAACAACACAAACACTACCTTGATGAGATCATCGAGCAAAT
AAGCGAATTCTCCAAAAGAGTGATCCTCGCCGACGCTAACCTCGATAAGGTGCTTTCTGCTTACAATAAG
CACAGGGATAAGCCCATCAGGGAGCAGGCAGAAAACATTATCCACTTGTTTACTCTGACCAACTTGGGCG
CGCCTGCAGCCTTCAAGTACTTCGACACCACCATAGACAGAAAGCGGTACACCTCTACAAAGGAGGTCCT
GGACGCCACACTGATTCATCAGTCAATTACGGGGCTCTATGAAACAAGAATCGACCTCTCTCAGCTCGGT
GGAGACAGCAGGGCTGACCCCAAGAAGAAGAGGAAGGTGGCTAGCCCTAAGAAAAAGCGGAAAGTGGTTA
ACGGAGGCGGAATGAACAATTCCCAGGGAAGAGTGACCTTCGAGGATGTCACTGTGAACTTCACCCAGGG
GGAGTGGCAGCGGCTGAATCCCGAACAGAGAAACTTGTACAGGGATGTGATGCTGGAGAATTACAGCAAC
CTTGTCTCTGTGGGACAAGGGGAAACCACCAAACCCGATGTGATCTTGAGGTTGGAACAAGGAAAGGAGC
CATGGTTGGAGGAAGAGGAAGTGCTGGGAAGTGGCCGTGCAGAAAAAAATGGGGACATTGGAGGGCAGAT
TTGGAAGCCAAAGGATGTGAAAGAGAGTCTCGCTAGCGAGGGCAGAGGAAGTCTTCTAACATGCGGTGAC
GTGGAGGAGAATCCCGGCCCTATGACCGAGTACAAGCCCACGGTGCGCCTCGCCACCCGCGACGACGTCC
CCAGGGCCGTACGCACCCTCGCCGCCGCGTTCGCCGACTACCCCGCCACGCGCCACACCGTCGATCCGGA
CCGCCACATCGAGCGGGTCACCGAGCTGCAAGAACTCTTCCTCACGCGCGTCGGGCTCGACATCGGCAAG
GTGTGGGTCGCGGACGACGGCGCCGCGGTGGCGGTCTGGACCACGCCGGAGAGCGTCGAAGCGGGGGCGG
TGTTCGCCGAGATCGGCCCGCGCATGGCCGAGTTGAGCGGTTCCCGGCTGGCCGCGCAGCAACAGATGGA
AGGCCTCCTGGCGCCGCACCGGCCCAAGGAGCCCGCGTGGTTCCTGGCCACCGTCGGCGTGTCGCCCGAC
CACCAGGGCAAGGGTCTGGGCAGCGCCGTCGTGCTCCCCGGAGTGGAGGCGGCCGAGCGCGCCGGGGTGC
CCGCCTTCCTGGAGACCTCCGCGCCCCGCAACCTCCCCTTCTACGAGCGGCTCGGCTTCACCGTCACCGC
CGACGTCGAGGTGCCCGAAGGACCGCGCACCTGGTGCATGACCCGCAAGCCCGGTGCCTGACCAGCACAC
TGGCGGCCGTTACTAGCTTCTGCAGCACGACCGGTTGATAATAGATAACTTCGTATAGCATACATTATAC
GAAGTTATGAATTCGATATCAAGCTTATCGATAATCAACCTCTGGATTACAAAATTTGTGAAAGATTGAC
TGGTATTCTTAACTATGTTGCTCCTTTTACGCTATGTGGATACGCTGCTTTAATGCCTTTGTATCATGCT
ATTGCTTCCCGTATGGCTTTCATTTTCTCCTCCTTGTATAAATCCTGGTTGCTGTCTCTTTATGAGGAGT
TGTGGCCCGTTGTCAGGCAACGTGGCGTGGTGTGCACTGTGTTTGCTGACGCAACCCCCACTGGTTGGGG
CATTGCCACCACCTGTCAGCTCCTTTCCGGGACTTTCGCTTTCCCCCTCCCTATTGCCACGGCGGAACTC
ATCGCCGCCTGCCTTGCCCGCTGCTGGACAGGGGCTCGGCTGTTGGGCACTGACAATTCCGTGGTGTTGT
CGGGGAAATCATCGTCCTTTCCTTGGCTGCTCGCCTGTGTTGCCACCTGGATTCTGCGCGGGACGTCCTT
CTGCTACGTCCCTTCGGCCCTCAATCCAGCGGACCTTCCTTCCCGCGGCCTGCTGCCGGCTCTGCGGCCT
CTTCCGCGTCTTCGCCTTCGCCCTCAGACGAGTCGGATCTCCCTTTGGGCCGCCTCCCCGCATCGATACC
GTCGACCTCGAGACCTAGAAAAACATGGAGCAATCACAAGTAGCAATACAGCAGCTACCAATGCTGATTG
TGCCTGGCTAGAAGCACAAGAGGAGGAGGAGGTGGGTTTTCCAGTCACACCTCAGGTACCTTTAAGACCA
ATGACTTACAAGGCAGCTGTAGATCTTAGCCACTTTTTAAAAGAAAAGGGGGGACTGGAAGGGCTAATTC
ACTCCCAACGAAGACAAGATATCCTTGATCTGTGGATCTACCACACACAAGGCTACTTCCCTGATTGGCA
GAACTACACACCAGGGCCAGGGATCAGATATCCACTGACCTTTGGATGGTGCTACAAGCTAGTACCAGTT
GAGCAAGAGAAGGTAGAAGAAGCCAATGAAGGAGAGAACACCCGCTTGTTACACCCTGTGAGCCTGCATG
GGATGGATGACCCGGAGAGAGAAGTATTAGAGTGGAGGTTTGACAGCCGCCTAGCATTTCATCACATGGC
CCGAGAGCTGCATCCGGACTGTACTGGGTCTCTCTGGTTAGACCAGATCTGAGCCTGGGAGCTCTCTGGC
TAACTAGGGAACCCACTGCTTAAGCCTCAATAAAGCTTGCCTTGAGTGCTTCAAGTAGTGTGTGCCCGTC
TGTTGTGTGACTCTGGTAACTAGAGATCCCTCAGACCCTTTTAGTCAGTGTGGAAAATCTCTAGCAGGGC
CCGTTTAAACCCGCTGATCAGCCTCGACTGTGCCTTCTAGTTGCCAGCCATCTGTTGTTTGCCCCTCCCC
CGTGCCTTCCTTGACCCTGGAAGGTGCCACTCCCACTGTCCTTTCCTAATAAAATGAGGAAATTGCATCG
CATTGTCTGAGTAGGTGTCATTCTATTCTGGGGGGTGGGGTGGGGCAGGACAGCAAGGGGGAGGATTGGG
AAGACAATAGCAGGCATGCTGGGGATGCGGTGGGCTCTATGGCTTCTGAGGCGGAAAGAACCAGCTGGGG
CTCTAGGGGGTATCCCC
[124 nt withheld, positions 6948-7071]
C
[91 nt withheld, positions 7073-7163]
A
[49 nt withheld, positions 7165-7213]
CCTTTGACGTTGGAGTCCACGTTCTTT
[37 nt withheld, positions 7241-7277]
ACCCTATCTCGGTCTATTCTTTTGATTTATAAGGGATTTTGCCGATTTCGGCCTATTGGTTAAAAAATGA
GCTGATTTAACAAAAATTTAACGCGAATTAATTCTGTGGAATGTGTGTCAGTTAGGGTGTGGAAAGTCCC
CAGGCTCCCCAGCAGGCAGAAGTATGCAAAGCATGCATCTCAATTAGTCAGCAACCAGGTGTGGAAAGTC
CCCAGGCTCCCCAGCAGGCAGAAGTATGCAAAGCATGCATCTCAATTAGTCAGCAACCATAGTCCCGCCC
CTAACTCCGCCCATCCCGCCCCTAACTCCGCCCAGTTCCGCCCATTCTCCGCCCCATGGCTGACTAATTT
TTTTTATTTATGCAGAGGCCGAGGCCGCCTCTGCCTCTGAGCTATTCCAGAAGTAGTGAGGAGGCTTTTT
TGGAGGCCTAGGCTTTTGCAAAAAGCTCCCGGGAGCTTGTATATCCATTTTCGGATCTGATCAGCACGTG
TTGACAATTAATCATCGGCATAGTATATCGGCATAGTATAATACGACAAGGTGAGGAACTAAACCATGGC
CAAGTTGACCAGTGCCGTTCCGGTGCTCACCGCGCGCGACGTCGCCGGAGCGGTCGAGTTCTGGACCGAC
CGGCTCGGGTTCTCCCGGGACTTCGTGGAGGACGACTTCGCCGGTGTGGTCCGGGACGACGTGACCCTGT
TCATCAGCGCGGTCCAGGACCAGGTGGTGCCGGACAACACCCTGGCCTGGGTGTGGGTGCGCGGCCTGGA
CGAGCTGTACGCCGAGTGGTCGGAGGTCGTGTCCACGAACTTCCGGGACGCCTCCGGGCCGGCCATGACC
GAGATCGGCGAGCAGCCGTGGGGGCGGGAGTTCGCCCTGCGCGACCCGGCCGGCAACTGCGTGCACTTCG
TGGCCGAGGAGCAGGACTGACACGTGCTACGAGATTTCGATTCCACCGCCGCCTTCTATGAAAGGTTGGG
CTTCGGAATCGTTTTCCGGGACGCCGGCTGGATGATCCTCCAGCGCGGGGATCTCATGCTGGAGTTCTTC
GCCCACCCCAACTTGTTTATTGCAGCTTATAATGGTTACAAATAAAGCAATAGCATCACAAATTTCACAA
ATAAAGCATTTTTTTCACTGCATTCTAGTTGTGGTTTGTCCAAACTCATCAATGTATCTTATCATGTCTG
TATACCGTCGACCTCTAGCTAGAGCTTGGCGTAATCATGGTCATAGCTGTTTCCTGTGTGAAATTGTTAT
CCGCTCACAATTCCACACAACATACGAGCCGGAAGCATAAAGTGTAAAGCCTGGGGTGCCTAATGAGTGA
GCTAACTCACATTAATTGCGTTGCGCTCACTGCCCGCTTTCCAGTCGGGAAACCTGTCGTGCCAGCTGCA
TTAATGAATCGGCCAACGCGCGGGGAGAGGCGGTTTGCGTATTGGGCGCTCTTCCGCTTCCTCGCTCACT
GACTCGCTGCGCTCGGTCGTTCGGCTGCGGCGAGCGGTATCAGCTCACTCAAAGGCGGTAATACGGTTAT
CCACAGAATCAGGGGATAACGCAGGAAAGAACATGTGAGCAAAAGGCCAGCAAAAGGCCAGGAACCGTAA
AAAGGCCGCGTTGCTGGCGTTTTTCCATAGGCTCCGCCCCCCTGACGAGCATCACAAAAATCGACGCTCA
AGTCAGAGGTGGCGAAACCCGACAGGACTATAAAGATACCAGGCGTTTCCCCCTGGAAGCTCCCTCGTGC
GCTCTCCTGTTCCGACCCTGCCGCTTACCGGATACCTGTCCGCCTTTCTCCCTTCGGGAAGCGTGGCGCT
TTCTCATAGCTCACGCTGTAGGTATCTCAGTTCGGTGTAGGTCGTTCGCTCCAAGCTGGGCTGTGTGCAC
GAACCCCCCGTTCAGCCCGACCGCTGCGCCTTATCCGGTAACTATCGTCTTGAGTCCAACCCGGTAAGAC
ACGACTTATCGCCACTGGCAGCAGCCACTGGTAACAGGATTAGCAGAGCGAGGTATGTAGGCGGTGCTAC
AGAGTTCTTGAAGTGGTGGCCTAACTACGGCTACACTAGAAGAACAGTATTTGGTATCTGCGCTCTGCTG
AAGCCAGTTACCTTCGGAAAAAGAGTTGGTAGCTCTTGATCCGGCAAACAAACCACCGCTGGTAGCGGTG
GTTTTTTTGTTTGCAAGCAGCAGATTACGCGCAGAAAAAAAGGATCTCAAGAAGATCCTTTGATCTTTTC
TACGGGGTCTGACGCTCAGTGGAACGAAAACTCACGTTAAGGGATTTTGGTCATGAGATTATCAAAAAGG
ATCTTCACCTAGATCCTTTTAAATTAAAAATGAAGTTTTAAATCAATCTAAAGTATATATGAGTAAACTT
GGTCTGACAGTTACCAATGCTTAATCAGTGAGGCACCTATCTCAGCGATCTGTCTATTTCGTTCATCCAT
AGTTGCCTGACTCCCCGTCGTGTAGATAACTACGATACGGGAGGGCTTACCATCTGGCCCCAGTGCTGCA
ATGATACCGCGAGACCCACGCTCACCGGCTCCAGATTTATCAGCAATAAACCAGCCAGCCGGAAGGGCCG
AGCGCAGAAGTGGTCCTGCAACTTTATCCGCCTCCATCCAGTCTATTAATTGTTGCCGGGAAGCTAGAGT
AAGTAGTTCGCCAGTTAATAGTTTGCGCAACGTTGTTGCCATTGCTACAGGCATCGTGGTGTCACGCTCG
TCGTTTGGTATGGCTTCATTCAGCTCCGGTTCCCAACGATCAAGGCGAGTTACATGATCCCCCATGTTGT
GCAAAAAAGCGGTTAGCTCCTTCGGTCCTCCGATCGTTGTCAGAAGTAAGTTGGCCGCAGTGTTATCACT
CATGGTTATGGCAGCACTGCATAATTCTCTTACTGTCATGCCATCCGTAAGATGCTTTTCTGTGACTGGT
GAGTACTCAACCAAGTCATTCTGAGAATAGTGTATGCGGCGACCGAGTTGCTCTTGCCCGGCGTCAATAC
GGGATAATACCGCGCCACATAGCAGAACTTTAAAAGTGCTCATCATTGGAAAACGTTCTTCGGGGCGAAA
ACTCTCAAGGATCTTACCGCTGTTGAGATCCAGTTCGATGTAACCCACTCGTGCACCCAACTGATCTTCA
GCATCTTTTACTTTCACCAGCGTTTCTGGGTGAGCAAAAACAGGAAGGCAAAATGCCGCAAAAAAGGGAA
TAAGGGCGACACGGAAATGTTGAATACTCATACTCTTCCTTTTTCAATATTATTGAAGCATTTATCAGGG
TTATTGTCTCATGAGCGGATACATATTTGAATGTATTTAGAAAAATAAACAAATAGGGGTTCCGCGCACA
TTTCCCCGAAAAGTGCCACCTGACGTCGACGGATCGGGAGATCTCCCGATCCCCTATGGTGCACTCTCAG
TACAATCTGCTCTGATGCCGCATAGTTAAGCCAGTATCTGCTCCCTGCTTGTGTGTTGGAGGTCGCTGAG
TAGTGCGCGAGCAAAATTTAAGCTACAACAAGGCAAGGCTTGACCGACAATTGCATGAAGAATCTGCTTA
GGGTTAGGCGTTTTGCGCTGCTTCGCGATGTACGGGCCAGATATACGCGTTGACATTGATTATTGACTAG
TTATTAATAGTAATCAATTACGGGGTCATTAGTTCATAGCCCATATATGGAGTTCCGCGTTACATAACTT
ACGGTAAATGGCCCGCCTGGCTGACCGCCCAACGACCCCCGCCCATTGACGTCAATAATGACGTATGTTC
CCATAGTAACGCCAATAGGGACTTTCCATTGACGTCAATGGGTGGAGTATTTACGGTAAACTGCCCACTT
GGCAGTACATCAAGTGTATCATATGCCAAGTACGCCCCCTATTGACGTCAATGACGGTAAATGGCCCGCC
TGGCATTATGCCCAGTACATGACCTTATGGGACTTTCCTACTTGGCAGTACATCTACGTATTAGTCATCG
CTATTACCATGGTGATGCGGTTTTGGCAGTACATCAATGGGCGTGGATAGCGGTTTGACTCACGGGGATT
TCCAAGTCTCCACCCCATTGACGTCAATGGGAGTTTGTTTTGGCACCAAAATCAACGGGACTTTCCAAAA
TGTCGTAACAACTCCGCCCCATTGACGCAAATGGGCGGTAGGCGTGTACGGTGGGAGGTCTATATAAGCA
GCGCGTTTTGCCTGTACTGGGTCTCTCTGGTTAGACCAGATCTGAGCCTGGGAGCTCTCTGGCTAACTAG
GGAACCCACTGCTTAAGCCTCAATAAAGCTTGCCTTGAGTGCTTCAAGTAGTGTGTGCCCGTCTGTTGTG
TGACTCTGGTAACTAGAGATCCCTCAGACCCTTTTAGTCAGTGTGGAAAATCTCTAGCAGTGGCGCCCGA
ACAGGGACTTGAAAGCGAAAGGGAAACCAGAGGAGCTCTCTCGACGCAGGACTCGGCTTGCTGAAGCGCG
CACGGCAAGAGGCGAGGGGCGGCGACTGGTGAGTACGCCAAAAATTTTGACTAGCGGAGGCTAGAAGGAG
AGAGATGGGTGCGAGAGCGTCAGTATTAAGCGGGGGAGAATTAGATCGCGATGGGAAAAAATTCGGTTAA
GGCCAGGGGGAAAGAAAAAATATAAATTAAAACATATAGTATGGGCAAGCAGGGAGCTAGAACGATTCGC
AGTTAATCCTGGCCTGTTAGAAACATCAGAAGGCTGTAGACAAATACTGGGACAGCTACAACCATCCCTT
CAGACAGGATCAGAAGAACTTAGATCATTATATAATACAGTAGCAACCCTCTATTGTGTGCATCAAAGGA
TAGAGATAAAAGACACCAAGGAAGCTTTAGACAAGATAGAGGAAGAGCAAAACAAAAGTAAGACCACCGC
ACAGCAAGCGGCCGCTGATCTTCAGACCTGGAGGAGGAGATATGAGGGACAATTGGAGAAGTGAATTATA
TAAATATAAAGTAGTAAAAATTGAACCATTAGGAGTAGCACCCACCAAGGCAAAGAGAAGAGTGGTGCAG
AGAGAAAAAAGAGCAGTGGGAATAGGAGCTTTGTTCCTTGGGTTCTTGGGAGCAGCAGGAAGCACTATGG
GCGCAGCGTCAATGACGCTGACGGTACAGGCCAGACAATTATTGTCTGGTATAGTGCAGCAGCAGAACAA
TTTGCTGAGGGCTATTGAGGCGCAACAGCATCTGTTGCAACTCACAGTCTGGGGCATCAAGCAGCTCCAG
GCAAGAATCCTGGCTGTGGAAAGATACCTAAAGGATCAACAGCTCCTGGGGATTTGGGGTTGCTCTGGAA
AACTCATTTGCACCACTGCTGTGCCTTGGAATGCTAGTTGGAGTAATAAATCTCTGGAACAGATTTGGAA
TCACACGACCTGGATGGAGTGGGACAGAGAAATTAACAATTACACAAGCTTAATACACTCCTTAATTGAA
GAATCGCAAAACCAGCAAGAAAAGAATGAACAAGAATTATTGGAATTAGATAAATGGGCAAGTTTGTGGA
ATTGGTTTAACATAACAAATTGGCTGTGGTATATAAAATTATTCATAATGATAGTAGGAGGCTTGGTAGG
TTTAAGAATAGTTTTTGCTGTACTTTCTATAGTGAATAGAGTTAGGCAGGGATATTCACCATTATCGTTT
CAGACCCACCTCCCAACCCCGAGGGGACCCGACAGGCCCGAAGGAATAGAAGAAGAAGGTGGAGAGAGAG
ACAGAGACAGATCCATTCGATTAGTGAACGGATCGGCACTGCGTGCGCCAATTCTGCAGACAAATGGCAG
TATTCATCCACAATTTTAAAAGAAAAGGGGGGATTGGGGGGTACAGTGCAGGGGAAAGAATAGTAGACAT
AATAGCAACAGACATACAAACTAAAGAATTACAAAAACAAATTACAAAAATTCAAAATTTTCGGGTTTAT
TACAGGGACAGCAGAGATCCAGTTTGGTTAATTAATAACTTCGTATAGCATACATTATACGAAGTTATTA
AAAAAAAAGCACCGACTCGGTGCCACTTTTTCAAGTTGATAACGGACTAGCCTTATTTTAACTTGCTATT
TCTAGCTCTAAAACTGAGACGTCCGTCTCCGGTGTTTCGTCCTTTCCACAAGATATATAAAGCCAAGAAA
TCGAAATACTTTCAAGTTACGGTAAGCATATGATAGTCCATTTTAAAACATAATTTTAAAACTGCAAACT
ACCCAAGAAATTATTACTTTCTACGTCACGTATTTTGTACTAATATCTTTGTGTTTACAGTCAAATTAAT
TCCAATTATCTCTCTAACAGCCTTGTATCGTATATGCAAATATGAAGGAATCATGGGAAATAGGCCCTCT
TAATTAATTAACCCGTGTCGGCTCCAGATCTGGCCTCCGCGCCGGGTTTTGGCGCCTCCCGCGGGCGCCC
CCCTCCTCACGGCGAGCGCTGCCACGTCAGACGAAGGGCGCAGCGAGCGTCCTGATCCTTCCGCCCGGAC
GCTCAGGACAGCGGCCCGCTGCTCATAAGACTCGGCCTTAGAACCCCAGTATCAGCAGAAGGACATTTTA
GGACGGGACTTGGGTGACTCTAGGGCACTGGTTTTCTTTCCAGAGAGCGGAACAGGCGAGGAAAAGTAGT
CCCTTCTCGGCGATTCTGCGGAGGGATCTCCGTGGGGCGGTGAACGCCGATGATTATATAAGGACGCGCC
GGGTGTGGCACAGCTAGTTCCGTCGCAGCCGGGATTTGGGTCGCGGTTCTTGTTTGTGGATCGCTGTGAT
CGTCACTTGGTGAGTAGCGGGCTGCTGGGCTGGCCGGGGCTTTCGTGGCCGCCGGGCCGCTCGGTGGGAC
GGAAGCGTGTGGAGAGACCGCCAAGGGCTGTAGTCTGGGTCCGCGAGCAAGGTTGCCCTGAACTGGGGGT
TGGGGGGAGCGCAGCAAAATGGCGGCTGTTCCCGAGTCTTGAATGGAAGACGCTTGTGAGGCGGGCTGTG
AGGTCGTTGAAACAAGGTGGGGGGCATGGTGGGCGGCAAGAACCCAAGGTCTTGAGGCCTTCGCTAATGC
GGGAAAGCTCTTATTCGGGTGAGATGGGCTGGGGCACCATCTGGGGACCCTGACGTGAAGTTTGTCACTG
ACTGGAGAACTCGGTTTGTCGTCTGTTGCGGGGGCGGCAGTTATGGCGGTGCCGTTGGGCAGTGCACCCG
TACCTTTGGGAGCGCGCGCCCTCGTCGTGTCGTGACGTCACCCGTTCTGTTGGCTTATAATGCAGGGTGG
GGCCACCTGCCGGTAGGTGTGCGGTAGGCTTTTCTCCGTCGCAGGACGCAGGGTTCGGGCCTAGGGTAGG
CTCTCCTGAATCGACAGGCGCCGGACCTCTGGTGAGGGGAGGGATAAGTGAGGCGTCAGTTTCTTTGGTC
GGTTTTATGTACCTATCTTCTTAAGTAGCTGAAGCTCCGGTTTTGAACTATGCGCTCGGGGTTGGCGAGT
GTGTTTTGTGAAGTTTTTTAGGCACCTTTTGAAATGTAATCATTTGGGTCAATATGTAATTTTCAGTGTT
AGACTAGTAAATTGTCCGCTAAATTCTGGCCGTTTTTGGCTTTTTTGTTAGACGAAGCTTGGGCTGCAGG
TCGACTCTAGAGCCACCATG
Features (pLannotate 1.2.2; 38 found; start..end, strand, type, name):
      1..66      +  CDS            3xFLAG: three tandem FLAG® epitope tags, followed by an enterokinase cleavage site
    103..4206    +  CDS            Cas9: Cas9 (Csn1) endonuclease from the Streptococcus pyogenes Type II CRISPR/Cas system generates RNA-guided double strand breaks in DNA
   4282..4590    +  CDS            ZIM3 (fragment): ZIM3_HUMAN - Also known as ZNF657. Experimental evidence at protein level: Swiss-Prot protein existence level 1. May be involved in transcriptional regulation. From Homo sapiens (Human).
   4642..5241    +  CDS            PuroR (fragment): puromycin N-acetyltransferase; pac from Streptomyces; confers resistance to puromycin
   5295..5328    +  protein_bind   loxP: Cre-mediated recombination occurs in the 8-bp core sequence (GCATACAT). Cre recombinase
   5329..5353    +  misc_feature   MCS (fragment): pBluescript multiple cloning site
   5353..5941    +  misc_feature   WPRE: woodchuck hepatitis virus posttranscriptional regulatory element
   5878..6459    +  CDS            nef (fragment): NEF_HV1H2 - Experimental evidence at protein level: Swiss-Prot protein existence level 1. Extracellular Nef protein targets CD4(+) T-lymphocytes for apoptosis by interacting with CXCR4 surface receptors. From Human immunodeficiency virus type 1 group M subtype B (isolate HXB2) (HIV-1).
   6466..6646    +  LTR            5' LTR (truncated): truncated 5' long terminal repeat (LTR) from HIV-1
   6678..6902    +  polyA_signal   bGH poly(A) signal: bovine growth hormone polyadenylation signal
   6906..6927    +  promoter       SV40 promoter (fragment): SV40 enhancer and early promoter
   6948..7376    +  rep_origin     f1 ori (sequence partly withheld): f1 bacteriophage origin of replication; arrow indicates direction of (+) strand synthesis
   7390..7719    +  promoter       SV40 promoter: SV40 enhancer and early promoter
   7767..7814    +  promoter       EM7 promoter: synthetic bacterial promoter&nbsp
   7833..8207    +  CDS            BleoR: antibiotic-binding protein; Sh ble from Streptoalloteichus hindustanus; confers resistance to bleomycin, phleomycin, and Zeocin™
   8217..8342    +  CDS            ble (fragment): BLE_KLEPN - Experimental evidence at protein level: Swiss-Prot protein existence level 1. Binding protein with a strong affinity to the bleomycin family of antibiotics. Binds to CL990; an antimitotic-antibiotic compound. From Klebsiella pneumoniae.
   8337..8458    +  polyA_signal   SV40 poly(A) signal: SV40 polyadenylation signal
   8529..8551    -  protein_bind   lac operator (fragment): The lac repressor binds to the lac operator to inhibit transcription in E. coli. This inhibition can be relieved by adding lactose or isopropyl-β-D-thiogalactopyranoside (IPTG). lac repressor encoded by lacI
   8555..8585    -  promoter       lac promoter: promoter for the E. coli lac operon
   8600..8621    -  protein_bind   CAP binding site: CAP binding activates transcription in the presence of cAMP. E. coli catabolite activator protein
   8634..8726    -  CDS            lacI (fragment): lac repressor; lacI; The lac repressor binds to the lac operator to inhibit transcription in E. coli. This inhibition can be relieved by adding lactose or isopropyl-β-D-thiogalactopyranoside (IPTG).
   8909..9497    -  rep_origin     ori: high-copy-number ColE1/pMB1/pBR322/pUC origin of replication
   9668..10528   -  CDS            AmpR: β-lactamase; bla; confers resistance to ampicillin, carbenicillin, and related antibiotics
  10529..10633   -  promoter       AmpR promoter: bla
  10692..10744   -  misc_feature   bom (fragment): basis of mobility region from pBR322
  10899..11278   +  enhancer       CMV enhancer: human cytomegalovirus immediate early enhancer
  11279..11478   +  promoter       CMV promoter: human cytomegalovirus (CMV) immediate early promoter
  11496..11676   +  LTR            5' LTR (truncated): truncated 5' long terminal repeat (LTR) from HIV-1
  11723..11848   +  misc_feature   HIV-1 Ψ: packaging signal of human immunodeficiency virus type 1
  11832..12195   +  CDS            HIV-1 gag (fragment): gag protein from human immunodeficiency virus 1; gag
  12341..12574   +  misc_feature   RRE: The Rev response element (RRE) of HIV-1 allows for Rev-dependent mRNA export from the nucleus to the cytoplasm.
  12951..13051   +  CDS            Rev (fragment): human immunodeficiency virus 1 (HIV-1) Rev protein; rev; enhances nuclear export of unspliced and incompletely spliced viral mRNAs
  13101..13218   +  misc_feature   cPPT/CTS: central polypurine tract and central termination sequence of HIV-1
  13262..13295   +  protein_bind   loxP: Cre-mediated recombination occurs in the 8-bp core sequence (GCATACAT). Cre recombinase
  13306..13381   -  misc_RNA       gRNA scaffold: guide RNA scaffold for the Streptococcus pyogenes CRISPR/Cas9 system
  13406..13646   -  promoter       U6 promoter: RNA polymerase III promoter for human U6 snRNA
  13679..14890   +  promoter       UbC promoter: human ubiquitin C promoter
  14901..14919   -  misc_feature   MCS (fragment): pUC18/19 multiple cloning site
