[The description below was written by a language model from this plasmid's Addgene catalogue record and pLannotate feature annotations shown in this document.]
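Description:
pLV_hU6-sgRNA_hUbC-dCas9-ZIM3-KRAB-T2a-PuroR is an all-in-one lentiviral CRISPR interference vector of about 14.9 kb that serves both as a non-targeting control and as the recipient plasmid for cloning new guides. It is propagated in E. coli through a high-copy ColE1/pUC-type origin with ampicillin resistance. The backbone also carries an f1 origin and an SV40/EM7-driven bleomycin/Zeocin resistance cassette, which lies outside the viral genome. The lentiviral portion has a CMV enhancer/promoter fused to a truncated HIV-1 5' LTR, followed by the Ψ packaging signal, RRE and cPPT/CTS. WPRE and a truncated LTR sit at the 3' end, with a bGH polyadenylation signal downstream. This layout is typical of vectors in which genomic RNA is made from a heterologous promoter and packaging functions are supplied in trans.

Two expression units sit between the LTRs. A human U6 (Pol III) promoter drives an S. pyogenes sgRNA scaffold and is annotated on the strand opposite the protein cassette. The guide position holds a short synthetic placeholder bounded by BsmBI sites, which allows targeting spacers to be inserted by restriction cloning. The human UbC promoter drives a 3xFLAG-tagged Cas9, described in the record as catalytically dead although the annotation lists it simply as Cas9. This is fused to a fragment of human ZIM3 corresponding to its KRAB repressor domain. By the construct's name, a T2A peptide links the fusion to puromycin N-acetyltransferase, so both proteins come from a single transcript and transduced cells can be selected with puromycin. Two loxP sites flank the sgRNA and dCas9 cassettes, which would in principle permit Cre-mediated excision. The vector is intended for guide-directed transcriptional repression in mammalian cells.
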