Addgene plasmid #172982: pLV_hU6-sgRNA_hUbC-dCas9-ZIM3-KRAB-T2a-PuroR
Purpose: control & cloning vector for CRISPRi expressing dead Cas9-ZIM3-KRAB fusion
Depositing lab: Michael Wehr. Depositing organization: Klinikum der Ludwig Maximilians-Universitaet Muenchen. Publication: Comprehensive split TEV based protein-protein interaction screening reveals TAOK2 as a key modulator of Hippo signalling to limit growth. Ma X, Mandausch FJ, Wu Y, Sahoo VK, Ma W, Leoni G, Hostiuc M, Wintgens JP, Qiu J, Kannaiyan N, Rossner MJ, Wehr MC. Cell Signal. 2024 Jan;113:110917. doi: 10.1016/j.cellsig.2023.110917. Epub 2023 Oct 7. PubMed 37813295.
Backbone
  Vector backbone: pLV
  Vector type: Lentiviral, CRISPR
  Selectable markers: Puromycin
Growth in bacteria
  Bacterial resistance: Ampicillin, 100 μg/mL
  Growth temperature: 37°C
  Growth strain: NEB Stable
  Copy number: High Copy
Gene/Insert
  Gene/Insert name: control sgRNA
  gRNA/shRNA sequence: GGAGACGGACGTCTCA
  Species: Synthetic
  Cloning method: Restriction Enzyme; 5′ cloning site BsmBI (unknown if destroyed); 3′ cloning site BsmBI (unknown if destroyed)
Terms and licenses: Academic/Nonprofit Terms; Industry Terms: Not Available to Industry
How to cite: pLV_hU6-sgRNA_hUbC-dCas9-ZIM3-KRAB-T2a-PuroR was a gift from Michael Wehr (Addgene plasmid # 172982 ; http://n2t.net/addgene:172982 ; RRID:Addgene_172982)
